Addgene plasmid #118704: pLKO.1-TetON-Puro-HIF1a 0819
Purpose: Lentivirus for expression of shRNA1 against human HIF1a (Dox-inducible)
Depositing lab: William Kaelin. Depositing organization: Dana-Farber Cancer Institute. Publication: Paracrine Induction of HIF by Glutamate in Breast Cancer: EglN1 Senses Cysteine. Briggs KJ, Koivunen P, Cao S, Backus KM, Olenchock BA, Patel H, Zhang Q, Signoretti S, Gerfen GJ, Richardson AL, Witkiewicz AK, Cravatt BF, Clardy J, Kaelin WG Jr. Cell. 2016 Jun 30;166(1):126-39. doi: 10.1016/j.cell.2016.05.042. PubMed 27368101.
Backbone
  Vector backbone: pLKO.1-TetON-Puro
  Vector type: Lentiviral
  Selectable markers: Puromycin
Growth in bacteria
  Bacterial resistance: Ampicillin, 100 μg/mL
  Growth temperature: 30°C
  Growth strain: NEB Stable
  Copy number: Unknown
Gene/Insert
  Gene/Insert name: shRNA against human HIF1a
  gRNA/shRNA sequence: TGCTCTTTGTGGTTGGATCTA
  Species: H. sapiens (human)
  Cloning method: Restriction Enzyme; 5′ cloning site AgeI (destroyed during cloning); 3′ cloning site EcoRI (destroyed during cloning)
Terms and licenses: Academic/Nonprofit Terms; Industry Terms: Not Available to Industry
How to cite: pLKO.1-TetON-Puro-HIF1a 0819 was a gift from William Kaelin (Addgene plasmid # 118704 ; http://n2t.net/addgene:118704 ; RRID:Addgene_118704)
