[The description below was written by a language model from this plasmid's Addgene catalogue record and pLannotate feature annotations shown in this document.]
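Description:
pLKO.1-TetON-Puro-HIF1a 0819 is a lentiviral transfer plasmid built on the pLKO.1-TetON-Puro backbone for doxycycline-inducible knockdown of human HIF1a. It is propagated in E. coli through a high-copy ColE1/pUC-type origin with ampicillin selection (AmpR). An f1 origin, an SV40 origin and residual lac and phage promoter elements from the parental cloning vector are also present. The viral genome is of the self-inactivating, Tat-independent type. An RSV promoter drives a truncated HIV-1 5' LTR, followed by the Ψ packaging signal with a partial gag region, the RRE for Rev-dependent export of the genomic RNA, and a cPPT/CTS. The genome ends in a ΔU3 3' LTR followed by an SV40 poly(A) signal. Packaging functions are not carried on the plasmid and must be provided separately.

The payload is an all-in-one inducible system. The shRNA against human HIF1a, designated shRNA1 in the record, was inserted between AgeI and EcoRI sites, both of which were destroyed during cloning. The hairpin itself is not annotated in the feature table, but it would sit downstream of the H1-2O2 promoter, a variant of the human H1 Pol III promoter carrying tet operators. A separate human PGK promoter, followed by a rabbit β-globin intron, drives a bicistronic transcript encoding TetR and, through an EMCV IRES, puromycin N-acetyltransferase. Constitutively expressed TetR binds the operators and represses shRNA transcription. Doxycycline releases the repressor and allows the hairpin to be expressed. Puromycin selects stably transduced mammalian cells. The construct is intended for producing lentivirus to establish cell lines in which HIF1a can be conditionally depleted.
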