Features (pLannotate 1.2.2; 29 found; start..end, strand, type, name):
    183..283     +  CDS            Rev (fragment): human immunodeficiency virus 1 (HIV-1) Rev protein; rev; enhances nuclear export of unspliced and incompletely spliced viral mRNAs
    324..418     +  promoter       H1-2O2 promoter: doxycycline-inducible variant of the human H1 RNA promoter (Henriksen et al., 2007)
    518..635     +  misc_feature   cPPT/CTS: central polypurine tract and central termination sequence of HIV-1
    684..1194    +  promoter       hPGK promoter: human phosphoglycerate kinase 1 promoter
   1203..1775    +  intron         β-globin intron: intron from rabbit β-globin gene
   1830..1848    +  promoter       T7 promoter: promoter for bacteriophage T7 RNA polymerase
   1859..2479    +  CDS            tetR: TETR2_ECOLX - Experimental evidence at protein level: Swiss-Prot protein existence level 1. TetR is the repressor of the tetracycline resistance element; its N-terminal region forms a helix-turn-helix structure and binds DNA. Binding of tetracycline to TetR reduces the repressor affinity for the tetracycline resistance gene (tetA) promoter operator sites. From Escherichia coli.
   2625..3087    +  misc_feature   IRES: internal ribosome entry site (IRES) of the encephalomyocarditis virus (EMCV)
   3107..3706    +  CDS            PuroR: puromycin N-acetyltransferase; pac from Streptomyces alboniger; confers resistance to puromycin
   3749..3832    +  CDS            nef (fragment): NEF_HV1Z2 - Experimental evidence at protein level: Swiss-Prot protein existence level 1. Extracellular Nef protein targets CD4(+) T-lymphocytes for apoptosis by interacting with CXCR4 surface receptors. From Human immunodeficiency virus type 1 group M subtype D (isolate Z2/CDC-Z34) (HIV-1).
   3834..4067    +  LTR            3' LTR (ΔU3): self-inactivating 3' long terminal repeat (LTR) from HIV-1
   4139..4260    +  polyA_signal   SV40 poly(A) signal: SV40 polyadenylation signal
   4300..4435    +  rep_origin     SV40 ori: SV40 origin of replication
   4456..4474    -  promoter       T7 promoter: promoter for bacteriophage T7 RNA polymerase
   4482..4637    +  CDS            lacZα (fragment): LacZα fragment of β-galactosidase; lacZ fragment
   4642..5070    +  rep_origin     f1 ori (sequence partly withheld): f1 bacteriophage origin of replication; arrow indicates direction of (+) strand synthesis
   5123..5227    +  promoter       AmpR promoter: bla
   5228..6088    +  CDS            AmpR: β-lactamase; bla; confers resistance to ampicillin, carbenicillin, and related antibiotics
   6259..6847    +  rep_origin     ori: high-copy-number ColE1/pMB1/pBR322/pUC origin of replication
   7030..7122    +  CDS            lacI (fragment): lac repressor; lacI; The lac repressor binds to the lac operator to inhibit transcription in E. coli. This inhibition can be relieved by adding lactose or isopropyl-β-D-thiogalactopyranoside (IPTG).
   7135..7156    +  protein_bind   CAP binding site: CAP binding activates transcription in the presence of cAMP. E. coli catabolite activator protein
   7171..7201    +  promoter       lac promoter: promoter for the E. coli lac operon
   7209..7225    +  protein_bind   lac operator: The lac repressor binds to the lac operator to inhibit transcription in E. coli. This inhibition can be relieved by adding lactose or isopropyl-β-D-thiogalactopyranoside (IPTG). lac repressor encoded by lacI
   7270..7288    +  promoter       T3 promoter: promoter for bacteriophage T3 RNA polymerase
   7316..7542    +  promoter       RSV promoter: Rous sarcoma virus enhancer/promoter
   7543..7723    +  LTR            5' LTR (truncated): truncated 5' long terminal repeat (LTR) from HIV-1
   7770..7895    +  misc_feature   HIV-1 Ψ: packaging signal of human immunodeficiency virus type 1
   7879..8242    +  CDS            HIV-1 gag (fragment): gag protein from human immunodeficiency virus 1; gag
   8388..8621    +  misc_feature   RRE: The Rev response element (RRE) of HIV-1 allows for Rev-dependent mRNA export from the nucleus to the cytoplasm.
>Addgene plasmid #118704 | pLKO.1-TetON-Puro-HIF1a 0819 | addgene full sequence | sequence record 227521 | Addgene NGS Result
AAGAATTATTGGAATTAGATAAATGGGCAAGTTTGTGGAATTGGTTTAACATAACAAATTGGCTGTGGTA
TATAAAATTATTCATAATGATAGTAGGAGGCTTGGTAGGTTTAAGAATAGTTTTTGCTGTACTTTCTATA
GTGAATAGAGTTAGGCAGGGATATTCACCATTATCGTTTCAGACCCACCTCCCAACCCCGAGGGGACCCG
ACAGGCCCGAAGGAATAGAAGAAGAAGGTGGAGAGAGAGACAGAGACAGATCCATTCGATTAGTGAACGG
ATCTCGACGGTATCGATCACGAGACTAGCCTCGAGCGGCCGCAATATTTGCATGTCGCTATGTGTTCTGG
GAAATCACCATAAACGTGAAATCCCTATCAGTGATAGAGACTTATAAGTTCCCTATCAGTGATAGAGACA
CCGGTGCTCTTTGTGGTTGGATCTACTCGAGTAGATCCAACCACAAAGAGCATTTTTAATTCTCGACCTC
GAGACAAATGGCAGTATTCATCCACAATTTTAAAAGAAAAGGGGGGATTGGGGGGTACAGTGCAGGGGAA
AGAATAGTAGACATAATAGCAACAGACATACAAACTAAAGAATTACAAAAACAAATTACAAAAATTCAAA
ATTTTCGGGTTTATTACAGGGACAGCAGAGATCCACTTTGGCCGCGGCTCGAGGGGGTTGGGGTTGCGCC
TTTTCCAAGGCAGCCCTGGGTTTGCGCAGGGACGCGGCTGCTCTGGGCGTGGTTCCGGGAAACGCAGCGG
CGCCGACCCTGGGTCTCGCACATTCTTCACGTCCGTTCGCAGCGTCACCCGGATCTTCGCCGCTACCCTT
GTGGGCCCCCCGGCGACGCTTCCTGCTCCGCCCCTAAGTCGGGAAGGTTCCTTGCGGTTCGCGGCGTGCC
GGACGTGACAAACGGAAGCCGCACGTCTCACTAGTACCCTCGCAGACGGACAGCGCCAGGGAGCAATGGC
AGCGCGCCGACCGCGATGGGCTGTGGCCAATAGCGGCTGCTCAGCAGGGCGCGCCGAGAGCAGCGGCCGG
GAAGGGGCGGTGCGGGAGGCGGGGTGTGGGGCGGTAGTGTGGGCCCTGTTCCTGCCCGCGCGGTGTTCCG
CATTCTGCAAGCCTCCGGAGCGCACGTCGGCAGTCGGCTCCCTCGTTGACCGAATCACCGACCTCTCTCC
CCAGGGGGATCTGTGAGTTTGGGGACCCTTGATTGTTCTTTCTTTTTCGCTATTGTAAAATTCATGTTAT
ATGGAGGGGGCAAAGTTTTCAGGGTGTTGTTTAGAATGGGAAGATGTCCCTTGTATCACCATGGACCCTC
ATGATAATTTTGTTTCTTTCACTTTCTACTCTGTTGACAACCATTGTCTCCTCTTATTTTCTTTTCATTT
TCTGTAACTTTTTCGTTAAACTTTAGCTTGCATTTGTAACGAATTTTTAAATTCACTTTTGTTTATTTGT
CAGATTGTAAGTACTTTCTCTAATCACTTTTTTTTCAAGGCAATCAGGGTATATTATATTGTACTTCAGC
ACAGTTTTAGAGAACAATTGTTATAATTAAATGATAAGGTAGAATATTTCTGCATATAAATTCTGGCTGG
CGTGGAAATATTCTTATTGGTAGAAACAACTACATCCTGGTCATCATCCTGCCTTTCTCTTTATGGTTAC
AATGATATACACTGTTTGAGATGAGGATAAAATACTCTGAGTCCAAACCGGGCCCCTCTGCTAACCATGT
TCATGCCTTCTTCTTTTTCCTACAGCTCCTGGGCAACGTGCTGGTTATTGTGCTGTCTCATCATTTTGGC
AAAGAATTGTAATACGACTCACTATAGGGCGAATTGATATGTCTAGATTAGATAAAAGTAAAGTGATTAA
CAGCGCATTAGAGCTGCTTAATGAGGTCGGAATCGAAGGTTTAACAACCCGTAAACTCGCCCAGAAGCTA
GGTGTAGAGCAGCCTACATTGTATTGGCATGTAAAAAATAAGCGGGCTTTGCTCGACGCCTTAGCCATTG
AGATGTTAGATAGGCACCATACTCACTTTTGCCCTTTAGAAGGGGAAAGCTGGCAAGATTTTTTACGTAA
TAACGCTAAAAGTTTTAGATGTGCTTTACTAAGTCATCGCGATGGAGCAAAAGTACATTTAGGTACACGG
CCTACAGAAAAACAGTATGAAACTCTCGAAAATCAATTAGCCTTTTTATGCCAACAAGGTTTTTCACTAG
AGAATGCATTATATGCACTCAGCGCTGTGGGGCATTTTACTTTAGGTTGCGTATTGGAAGATCAAGAGCA
TCAAGTCGCTAAAGAAGAAAGGGAAACACCTACTACTGATAGTATGCCGCCATTATTACGACAAGCTATC
GAATTATTTGATCACCAAGGTGCAGAGCCAGCCTTCTTATTCGGCCTTGAATTGATCATATGCGGATTAG
AAAAACAACTTAAATGTGAAAGTGGGTCCGCGTACAGCGGCTCCCGGGAGTTCTAGGGATCTGCCCCTCT
CCCTCCCCCCCCCCTAACGTTACTGGCCGAAGCCGCTTGGAATAAGGCCGGTGTGCGTTTGTCTATATGT
TATTTTCCACCATATTGCCGTCTTTTGGCAATGTGAGGGCCCGGAAACCTGGCCCTGTCTTCTTGACGAG
CATTCCTAGGGGTCTTTCCCCTCTCGCCAAAGGAATGCAAGGTCTGTTGAATGTCGTGAAGGAAGCAGTT
CCTCTGGAAGCTTCTTGAAGACAAACAACGTCTGTAGCGACCCTTTGCAGGCAGCGGAACCCCCCACCTG
GCGACAGGTGCCTCTGCGGCCAAAAGCCACGTGTATAAGATACACCTGCAAAGGCGGCACAACCCCAGTG
CCACGTTGTGAGTTGGATAGTTGTGGAAAGAGTCAAATGGCTCTCCTCAAGCGTATTCAACAAGGGGCTG
AAGGATGCCCAGAAGGTACCCCATTGTATGGGATCTGATCTGGGGCCTCGGTGCACATGCTTTACATGTG
TTTAGTCGAGGTTAAAAAAACGTCTAGGCCCCCCGAACCACGGGGACGTGGTTTTCCTTTGAAAAACACG
ATGATAAGGATCCACCGGAGCTTACCATGACCGAGTACAAGCCCACGGTGCGCCTCGCCACCCGCGACGA
CGTCCCCAGGGCCGTACGCACCCTCGCCGCCGCGTTCGCCGACTACCCCGCCACGCGCCACACCGTCGAT
CCGGACCGCCACATCGAGCGGGTCACCGAGCTGCAAGAACTCTTCCTCACGCGCGTCGGGCTCGACATCG
GCAAGGTGTGGGTCGCGGACGACGGCGCCGCGGTGGCGGTCTGGACCACGCCGGAGAGCGTCGAAGCGGG
GGCGGTGTTCGCCGAGATCGGCCCGCGCATGGCCGAGTTGAGCGGTTCCCGGCTGGCCGCGCAGCAACAG
ATGGAAGGCCTCCTGGCGCCGCACCGGCCCAAGGAGCCCGCGTGGTTCCTGGCCACCGTCGGCGTCTCGC
CCGACCACCAGGGCAAGGGTCTGGGCAGCGCCGTCGTGCTCCCCGGAGTGGAGGCGGCCGAGCGCGCCGG
GGTGCCCGCCTTCCTGGAGACCTCCGCGCCCCGCAACCTCCCCTTCTACGAGCGGCTCGGCTTCACCGTC
ACCGCCGACGTCGAGGTGCCCGAAGGACCGCGCACCTGGTGCATGACCCGCAAGCCCGGTGCCTGACGCC
CGCCCCACGACCCGCAGCGCCCGACCGAAAGGAGCGCACGACCCCATGCATCGGTACCTTTAAGACCAAT
GACTTACAAGGCAGCTGTAGATCTTAGCCACTTTTTAAAAGAAAAGGGGGGACTGGAAGGGCTAATTCAC
TCCCAACGAAGACAAGATCTGCTTTTTGCTTGTACTGGGTCTCTCTGGTTAGACCAGATCTGAGCCTGGG
AGCTCTCTGGCTAACTAGGGAACCCACTGCTTAAGCCTCAATAAAGCTTGCCTTGAGTGCTTCAAGTAGT
GTGTGCCCGTCTGTTGTGTGACTCTGGTAACTAGAGATCCCTCAGACCCTTTTAGTCAGTGTGGAAAATC
TCTAGCAGTAGTAGTTCATGTCATCTTATTATTCAGTATTTATAACTTGCAAAGAAATGAATATCAGAGA
GTGAGAGGAACTTGTTTATTGCAGCTTATAATGGTTACAAATAAAGCAATAGCATCACAAATTTCACAAA
TAAAGCATTTTTTTCACTGCATTCTAGTTGTGGTTTGTCCAAACTCATCAATGTATCTTATCATGTCTGG
CTCTAGCTATCCCGCCCCTAACTCCGCCCATCCCGCCCCTAACTCCGCCCAGTTCCGCCCATTCTCCGCC
CCATGGCTGACTAATTTTTTTTATTTATGCAGAGGCCGAGGCCGCCTCGGCCTCTGAGCTATTCCAGAAG
TAGTGAGGAGGCTTTTTTGGAGGCCTAGGGACGTACCCAATTCGCCCTATAGTGAGTCGTATTACGCGCG
CTCACTGGCCGTCGTTTTACAACGTCGTGACTGGGAAAACCCTGGCGTTACCCAACTTAATCGCCTTGCA
GCACATCCCCCTTTCGCCAGCTGGCGTAATAGCGAAGAGGCCCGCACCGATCGCCCTTCCCAACAGTTGC
GCAGCCTGAATGGCGAATGGG
[124 nt withheld, positions 4642-4765]
C
[91 nt withheld, positions 4767-4857]
A
[49 nt withheld, positions 4859-4907]
CCTTTGACGTTGGAGTCCACGTTCTTT
[37 nt withheld, positions 4935-4971]
ACCCTATCTCGGTCTATTCTTTTGATTTATAAGGGATTTTGCCGATTTCGGCCTATTGGTTAAAAAATGA
GCTGATTTAACAAAAATTTAACGCGAATTTTAACAAAATATTAACGCTTACAATTTAGGTGGCACTTTTC
GGGGAAATGTGCGCGGAACCCCTATTTGTTTATTTTTCTAAATACATTCAAATATGTATCCGCTCATGAG
ACAATAACCCTGATAAATGCTTCAATAATATTGAAAAAGGAAGAGTATGAGTATTCAACATTTCCGTGTC
GCCCTTATTCCCTTTTTTGCGGCATTTTGCCTTCCTGTTTTTGCTCACCCAGAAACGCTGGTGAAAGTAA
AAGATGCTGAAGATCAGTTGGGTGCACGAGTGGGTTACATCGAACTGGATCTCAACAGCGGTAAGATCCT
TGAGAGTTTTCGCCCCGAAGAACGTTTTCCAATGATGAGCACTTTTAAAGTTCTGCTATGTGGCGCGGTA
TTATCCCGTATTGACGCCGGGCAAGAGCAACTCGGTCGCCGCATACACTATTCTCAGAATGACTTGGTTG
AGTACTCACCAGTCACAGAAAAGCATCTTACGGATGGCATGACAGTAAGAGAATTATGCAGTGCTGCCAT
AACCATGAGTGATAACACTGCGGCCAACTTACTTCTGACAACGATCGGAGGACCGAAGGAGCTAACCGCT
TTTTTGCACAACATGGGGGATCATGTAACTCGCCTTGATCGTTGGGAACCGGAGCTGAATGAAGCCATAC
CAAACGACGAGCGTGACACCACGATGCCTGTAGCAATGGCAACAACGTTGCGCAAACTATTAACTGGCGA
ACTACTTACTCTAGCTTCCCGGCAACAATTAATAGACTGGATGGAGGCGGATAAAGTTGCAGGACCACTT
CTGCGCTCGGCCCTTCCGGCTGGCTGGTTTATTGCTGATAAATCTGGAGCCGGTGAGCGTGGGTCTCGCG
GTATCATTGCAGCACTGGGGCCAGATGGTAAGCCCTCCCGTATCGTAGTTATCTACACGACGGGGAGTCA
GGCAACTATGGATGAACGAAATAGACAGATCGCTGAGATAGGTGCCTCACTGATTAAGCATTGGTAACTG
TCAGACCAAGTTTACTCATATATACTTTAGATTGATTTAAAACTTCATTTTTAATTTAAAAGGATCTAGG
TGAAGATCCTTTTTGATAATCTCATGACCAAAATCCCTTAACGTGAGTTTTCGTTCCACTGAGCGTCAGA
CCCCGTAGAAAAGATCAAAGGATCTTCTTGAGATCCTTTTTTTCTGCGCGTAATCTGCTGCTTGCAAACA
AAAAAACCACCGCTACCAGCGGTGGTTTGTTTGCCGGATCAAGAGCTACCAACTCTTTTTCCGAAGGTAA
CTGGCTTCAGCAGAGCGCAGATACCAAATACTGTTCTTCTAGTGTAGCCGTAGTTAGGCCACCACTTCAA
GAACTCTGTAGCACCGCCTACATACCTCGCTCTGCTAATCCTGTTACCAGTGGCTGCTGCCAGTGGCGAT
AAGTCGTGTCTTACCGGGTTGGACTCAAGACGATAGTTACCGGATAAGGCGCAGCGGTCGGGCTGAACGG
GGGGTTCGTGCACACAGCCCAGCTTGGAGCGAACGACCTACACCGAACTGAGATACCTACAGCGTGAGCT
ATGAGAAAGCGCCACGCTTCCCGAAGGGAGAAAGGCGGACAGGTATCCGGTAAGCGGCAGGGTCGGAACA
GGAGAGCGCACGAGGGAGCTTCCAGGGGGAAACGCCTGGTATCTTTATAGTCCTGTCGGGTTTCGCCACC
TCTGACTTGAGCGTCGATTTTTGTGATGCTCGTCAGGGGGGCGGAGCCTATGGAAAAACGCCAGCAACGC
GGCCTTTTTACGGTTCCTGGCCTTTTGCTGGCCTTTTGCTCACATGTTCTTTCCTGCGTTATCCCCTGAT
TCTGTGGATAACCGTATTACCGCCTTTGAGTGAGCTGATACCGCTCGCCGCAGCCGAACGACCGAGCGCA
GCGAGTCAGTGAGCGAGGAAGCGGAAGAGCGCCCAATACGCAAACCGCCTCTCCCCGCGCGTTGGCCGAT
TCATTAATGCAGCTGGCACGACAGGTTTCCCGACTGGAAAGCGGGCAGTGAGCGCAACGCAATTAATGTG
AGTTAGCTCACTCATTAGGCACCCCAGGCTTTACACTTTATGCTTCCGGCTCGTATGTTGTGTGGAATTG
TGAGCGGATAACAATTTCACACAGGAAACAGCTATGACCATGATTACGCCAAGCGCGCAATTAACCCTCA
CTAAAGGGAACAAAAGCTGGAGCTGCAAGCTTAATGTAGTCTTATGCAATACTCTTGTAGTCTTGCAACA
TGGTAACGATGAGTTAGCAACATGCCTTACAAGGAGAGAAAAAGCACCGTGCATGCCGATTGGTGGAAGT
AAGGTGGTACGATCGTGCCTTATTAGGAAGGCAACAGACGGGTCTGACATGGATTGGACGAACCACTGAA
TTGCCGCATTGCAGAGATATTGTATTTAAGTGCCTAGCTCGATACATAAACGGGTCTCTCTGGTTAGACC
AGATCTGAGCCTGGGAGCTCTCTGGCTAACTAGGGAACCCACTGCTTAAGCCTCAATAAAGCTTGCCTTG
AGTGCTTCAAGTAGTGTGTGCCCGTCTGTTGTGTGACTCTGGTAACTAGAGATCCCTCAGACCCTTTTAG
TCAGTGTGGAAAATCTCTAGCAGTGGCGCCCGAACAGGGACTTGAAAGCGAAAGGGAAACCAGAGGAGCT
CTCTCGACGCAGGACTCGGCTTGCTGAAGCGCGCACGGCAAGAGGCGAGGGGCGGCGACTGGTGAGTACG
CCAAAAATTTTGACTAGCGGAGGCTAGAAGGAGAGAGATGGGTGCGAGAGCGTCAGTATTAAGCGGGGGA
GAATTAGATCGCGATGGGAAAAAATTCGGTTAAGGCCAGGGGGAAAGAAAAAATATAAATTAAAACATAT
AGTATGGGCAAGCAGGGAGCTAGAACGATTCGCAGTTAATCCTGGCCTGTTAGAAACATCAGAAGGCTGT
AGACAAATACTGGGACAGCTACAACCATCCCTTCAGACAGGATCAGAAGAACTTAGATCATTATATAATA
CAGTAGCAACCCTCTATTGTGTGCATCAAAGGATAGAGATAAAAGACACCAAGGAAGCTTTAGACAAGAT
AGAGGAAGAGCAAAACAAAAGTAAGACCACCGCACAGCAAGCGGCCGCTGATCTTCAGACCTGGAGGAGG
AGATATGAGGGACAATTGGAGAAGTGAATTATATAAATATAAAGTAGTAAAAATTGAACCATTAGGAGTA
GCACCCACCAAGGCAAAGAGAAGAGTGGTGCAGAGAGAAAAAAGAGCAGTGGGAATAGGAGCTTTGTTCC
TTGGGTTCTTGGGAGCAGCAGGAAGCACTATGGGCGCAGCGTCAATGACGCTGACGGTACAGGCCAGACA
ATTATTGTCTGGTATAGTGCAGCAGCAGAACAATTTGCTGAGGGCTATTGAGGCGCAACAGCATCTGTTG
CAACTCACAGTCTGGGGCATCAAGCAGCTCCAGGCAAGAATCCTGGCTGTGGAAAGATACCTAAAGGATC
AACAGCTCCTGGGGATTTGGGGTTGCTCTGGAAAACTCATTTGCACCACTGCTGTGCCTTGGAATGCTAG
TTGGAGTAATAAATCTCTGGAACAGATTTGGAATCACACGACCTGGATGGAGTGGGACAGAGAAATTAAC
AATTACACAAGCTTAATACACTCCTTAATTGAAGAATCGCAAAACCAGCAAGAAAAGAATGAAC
